>Addgene plasmid #216787 | pcDNA3 VP4-VP2 | addgene full sequence | sequence record 434923 | Addgene NGS Result
GACGGATCGGGAGATCTCCCGATCCCCTATGGTGCACTCTCAGTACAATCTGCTCTGATGCCGCATAGTT
AAGCCAGTATCTGCTCCCTGCTTGTGTGTTGGAGGTCGCTGAGTAGTGCGCGAGCAAAATTTAAGCTACA
ACAAGGCAAGGCTTGACCGACAATTGCATGAAGAATCTGCTTAGGGTTAGGCGTTTTGCGCTGCTTCGCG
ATGTACGGGCCAGATATACGCGTTGACATTGATTATTGACTAGTTATTAATAGTAATCAATTACGGGGTC
ATTAGTTCATAGCCCATATATGGAGTTCCGCGTTACATAACTTACGGTAAATGGCCCGCCTGGCTGACCG
CCCAACGACCCCCGCCCATTGACGTCAATAATGACGTATGTTCCCATAGTAACGCCAATAGGGACTTTCC
ATTGACGTCAATGGGTGGAGTATTTACGGTAAACTGCCCACTTGGCAGTACATCAAGTGTATCATATGCC
AAGTACGCCCCCTATTGACGTCAATGACGGTAAATGGCCCGCCTGGCATTATGCCCAGTACATGACCTTA
TGGGACTTTCCTACTTGGCAGTACATCTACGTATTAGTCATCGCTATTACCATGGTGATGCGGTTTTGGC
AGTACATCAATGGGCGTGGATAGCGGTTTGACTCACGGGGATTTCCAAGTCTCCACCCCATTGACGTCAA
TGGGAGTTTGTTTTGGCACCAAAATCAACGGGACTTTCCAAAATGTCGTAACAACTCCGCCCCATTGACG
CAAATGGGCGGTAGGCGTGTACGGTGGGAGGTCTATATAAGCAGAGCTCTCTGGCTAACTAGAGAACCCA
CTGCTTACTGGCTTATCGAAATTAATACGACTCACTATAGGGAGACCCAAGCTTGGTACCGAGCTCGGAT
CCATGGGAGCTCAAGTATCAACGCAAAAGACTGGGGCACATGAGACCAGGCTGAATGCTAGCGGCAATTC
CATCATTCACTACACAAATATTAATTATTACAAGGATGCCGCATCCAACTCAGCCAATCGGCAGGATTTC
ACTCAAGACCCGGGCAAGTTCACAGAACCAGTGAAAGATATCATGATTAAATCACTACCAGCTCTCAACT
CCCCCACAGTAGAGGAGTGCGGATACAGTGACAGGGCGAGATCAATCACATTAGGTAACTCCACCATAAC
GACTCAGGAATGCGCCAACGTGGTGGTGGGCTATGGAGTATGGCCAGATTATCTAAAGGATAGTGGGGCA
ACAGCAGAGGACCAACCGACCCAACCAGACGTTGCCACATGTAGGTTCTATACCCTTGACTCTGTGCAAT
GGCAGAAAACCTCACCAGGATGGTGGTGGAAGCTGCCCGATGCTTTGTCGAACTTAGGACTGTTTGGGCA
GAACATGCAGTACCACTACTTAGGCCGAACTGGGTATACCGTACATGTGCAGTGCAATGCATCTAAGTTC
CACCAAGGATGCTTGCTAGTAGTGTGTGTACCGGAAGCTGAGATGGGTTGCGCAACGCTAGACAACACCC
CATCCAGTGCAGAATTGCTGGGGGGCGATAGCGCAAAGGAGTTTGCGGACAAACCGGTCGCATCCGGGTC
CAACAAGTTGGTACAGAGGGTGGTGTATAATGCAGGCATGGGGGTGGGTGTTGGAAACCTCACCATTTTC
CCCCACCAATGGATCAACCTACGCACCAATAATAGTGCTACAATTGTGATGCCATACACCAACAGTGTAC
CTATGGATAACATGTTTAGGCATAACAACGTCACCCTAATGGTTATCCCATTTGTACCGCTAGATTACTG
CCCTGGGTCCACCACGTACGTCCCAATTACGGTCACGATAGCCCCAATGTGTGCCGAGTACAATGGGTTA
CGTTTAGCAGGGCACCAGTGAGAATTCTGCAGATATCCATCACACTGGCGGCCGCTCGAGCATGCATCTA
GAGGGCCCTATTCTATAGTGTCACCTAAATGCTAGAGCTCGCTGATCAGCCTCGACTGTGCCTTCTAGTT
GCCAGCCATCTGTTGTTTGCCCCTCCCCCGTGCCTTCCTTGACCCTGGAAGGTGCCACTCCCACTGTCCT
TTCCTAATAAAATGAGGAAATTGCATCGCATTGTCTGAGTAGGTGTCATTCTATTCTGGGGGGTGGGGTG
GGGCAGGACAGCAAGGGGGAGGATTGGGAAGACAATAGCAGGCATGCTGGGGATGCGGTGGGCTCTATGG
CTTCTGAGGCGGAAAGAACCAGCTGGGGCTCTAGGGGGTATCCCC
[124 nt withheld, positions 2286-2409]
C
[91 nt withheld, positions 2411-2501]
A
[49 nt withheld, positions 2503-2551]
CCTTTGACGTTGGAGTCCACGTTCTTT
[37 nt withheld, positions 2579-2615]
ACCCTATCTCGGTCTATTCTTTTGATTTATAAGGGATTTTGCCGATTTCGGCCTATTGGTTAAAAAATGA
GCTGATTTAACAAAAATTTAACGCGAATTAATTCTGTGGAATGTGTGTCAGTTAGGGTGTGGAAAGTCCC
CAGGCTCCCCAGCAGGCAGAAGTATGCAAAGCATGCATCTCAATTAGTCAGCAACCAGGTGTGGAAAGTC
CCCAGGCTCCCCAGCAGGCAGAAGTATGCAAAGCATGCATCTCAATTAGTCAGCAACCATAGTCCCGCCC
CTAACTCCGCCCATCCCGCCCCTAACTCCGCCCAGTTCCGCCCATTCTCCGCCCCATGGCTGACTAATTT
TTTTTATTTATGCAGAGGCCGAGGCCGCCTCTGCCTCTGAGCTATTCCAGAAGTAGTGAGGAGGCTTTTT
TGGAGGCCTAGGCTTTTGCAAAAAGCTCCCGGGAGCTTGTATATCCATTTTCGGATCTGATCAAGAGACA
GGATGAGGATCGTTTCGCATGATTGAACAAGATGGATTGCACGCAGGTTCTCCGGCCGCTTGGGTGGAGA
GGCTATTCGGCTATGACTGGGCACAACAGACAATCGGCTGCTCTGATGCCGCCGTGTTCCGGCTGTCAGC
GCAGGGGCGCCCGGTTCTTTTTGTCAAGACCGACCTGTCCGGTGCCCTGAATGAACTGCAGGACGAGGCA
GCGCGGCTATCGTGGCTGGCCACGACGGGCGTTCCTTGCGCAGCTGTGCTCGACGTTGTCACTGAAGCGG
GAAGGGACTGGCTGCTATTGGGCGAAGTGCCGGGGCAGGATCTCCTGTCATCTCACCTTGCTCCTGCCGA
GAAAGTATCCATCATGGCTGATGCAATGCGGCGGCTGCATACGCTTGATCCGGCTACCTGCCCATTCGAC
CACCAAGCGAAACATCGCATCGAGCGAGCACGTACTCGGATGGAAGCCGGTCTTGTCGATCAGGATGATC
TGGACGAAGAGCATCAGGGGCTCGCGCCAGCCGAACTGTTCGCCAGGCTCAAGGCGCGCATGCCCGACGG
CGAGGATCTCGTCGTGACCCATGGCGATGCCTGCTTGCCGAATATCATGGTGGAAAATGGCCGCTTTTCT
GGATTCATCGACTGTGGCCGGCTGGGTGTGGCGGACCGCTATCAGGACATAGCGTTGGCTACCCGTGATA
TTGCTGAAGAGCTTGGCGGCGAATGGGCTGACCGCTTCCTCGTGCTTTACGGTATCGCCGCTCCCGATTC
GCAGCGCATCGCCTTCTATCGCCTTCTTGACGAGTTCTTCTGAGCGGGACTCTGGGGTTCGAAATGACCG
ACCAAGCGACGCCCAACCTGCCATCACGAGATTTCGATTCCACCGCCGCCTTCTATGAAAGGTTGGGCTT
CGGAATCGTTTTCCGGGACGCCGGCTGGATGATCCTCCAGCGCGGGGATCTCATGCTGGAGTTCTTCGCC
CACCCCAACTTGTTTATTGCAGCTTATAATGGTTACAAATAAAGCAATAGCATCACAAATTTCACAAATA
AAGCATTTTTTTCACTGCATTCTAGTTGTGGTTTGTCCAAACTCATCAATGTATCTTATCATGTCTGTAT
ACCGTCGACCTCTAGCTAGAGCTTGGCGTAATCATGGTCATAGCTGTTTCCTGTGTGAAATTGTTATCCG
CTCACAATTCCACACAACATACGAGCCGGAAGCATAAAGTGTAAAGCCTGGGGTGCCTAATGAGTGAGCT
AACTCACATTAATTGCGTTGCGCTCACTGCCCGCTTTCCAGTCGGGAAACCTGTCGTGCCAGCTGCATTA
ATGAATCGGCCAACGCGCGGGGAGAGGCGGTTTGCGTATTGGGCGCTCTTCCGCTTCCTCGCTCACTGAC
TCGCTGCGCTCGGTCGTTCGGCTGCGGCGAGCGGTATCAGCTCACTCAAAGGCGGTAATACGGTTATCCA
CAGAATCAGGGGATAACGCAGGAAAGAACATGTGAGCAAAAGGCCAGCAAAAGGCCAGGAACCGTAAAAA
GGCCGCGTTGCTGGCGTTTTTCCATAGGCTCCGCCCCCCTGACGAGCATCACAAAAATCGACGCTCAAGT
CAGAGGTGGCGAAACCCGACAGGACTATAAAGATACCAGGCGTTTCCCCCTGGAAGCTCCCTCGTGCGCT
CTCCTGTTCCGACCCTGCCGCTTACCGGATACCTGTCCGCCTTTCTCCCTTCGGGAAGCGTGGCGCTTTC
TCATAGCTCACGCTGTAGGTATCTCAGTTCGGTGTAGGTCGTTCGCTCCAAGCTGGGCTGTGTGCACGAA
CCCCCCGTTCAGCCCGACCGCTGCGCCTTATCCGGTAACTATCGTCTTGAGTCCAACCCGGTAAGACACG
ACTTATCGCCACTGGCAGCAGCCACTGGTAACAGGATTAGCAGAGCGAGGTATGTAGGCGGTGCTACAGA
GTTCTTGAAGTGGTGGCCTAACTACGGCTACACTAGAAGAACAGTATTTGGTATCTGCGCTCTGCTGAAG
CCAGTTACCTTCGGAAAAAGAGTTGGTAGCTCTTGATCCGGCAAACAAACCACCGCTGGTAGCGGTGGTT
TTTTTGTTTGCAAGCAGCAGATTACGCGCAGAAAAAAAGGATCTCAAGAAGATCCTTTGATCTTTTCTAC
GGGGTCTGACGCTCAGTGGAACGAAAACTCACGTTAAGGGATTTTGGTCATGAGATTATCAAAAAGGATC
TTCACCTAGATCCTTTTAAATTAAAAATGAAGTTTTAAATCAATCTAAAGTATATATGAGTAAACTTGGT
CTGACAGTTACCAATGCTTAATCAGTGAGGCACCTATCTCAGCGATCTGTCTATTTCGTTCATCCATAGT
TGCCTGACTCCCCGTCGTGTAGATAACTACGATACGGGAGGGCTTACCATCTGGCCCCAGTGCTGCAATG
ATACCGCGAGACCCACGCTCACCGGCTCCAGATTTATCAGCAATAAACCAGCCAGCCGGAAGGGCCGAGC
GCAGAAGTGGTCCTGCAACTTTATCCGCCTCCATCCAGTCTATTAATTGTTGCCGGGAAGCTAGAGTAAG
TAGTTCGCCAGTTAATAGTTTGCGCAACGTTGTTGCCATTGCTACAGGCATCGTGGTGTCACGCTCGTCG
TTTGGTATGGCTTCATTCAGCTCCGGTTCCCAACGATCAAGGCGAGTTACATGATCCCCCATGTTGTGCA
AAAAAGCGGTTAGCTCCTTCGGTCCTCCGATCGTTGTCAGAAGTAAGTTGGCCGCAGTGTTATCACTCAT
GGTTATGGCAGCACTGCATAATTCTCTTACTGTCATGCCATCCGTAAGATGCTTTTCTGTGACTGGTGAG
TACTCAACCAAGTCATTCTGAGAATAGTGTATGCGGCGACCGAGTTGCTCTTGCCCGGCGTCAATACGGG
ATAATACCGCGCCACATAGCAGAACTTTAAAAGTGCTCATCATTGGAAAACGTTCTTCGGGGCGAAAACT
CTCAAGGATCTTACCGCTGTTGAGATCCAGTTCGATGTAACCCACTCGTGCACCCAACTGATCTTCAGCA
TCTTTTACTTTCACCAGCGTTTCTGGGTGAGCAAAAACAGGAAGGCAAAATGCCGCAAAAAAGGGAATAA
GGGCGACACGGAAATGTTGAATACTCATACTCTTCCTTTTTCAATATTATTGAAGCATTTATCAGGGTTA
TTGTCTCATGAGCGGATACATATTTGAATGTATTTAGAAAAATAAACAAATAGGGGTTCCGCGCACATTT
CCCCGAAAAGTGCCACCTGACGTC
Features (pLannotate 1.2.2; 21 found; start..end, strand, type, name):
     28..80      -  misc_feature   bom (fragment): basis of mobility region from pBR322
    235..614     +  enhancer       CMV enhancer: human cytomegalovirus immediate early enhancer
    615..818     +  promoter       CMV promoter: human cytomegalovirus (CMV) immediate early promoter
    814..847     +  LTR            5' LTR (truncated) (fragment): truncated 5' long terminal repeat (LTR) from HIV-1
    863..881     +  promoter       T7 promoter: promoter for bacteriophage T7 RNA polymerase
    913..1908    +  CDS            POLG_CXB3N (fragment): Experimental evidence at protein level: Swiss-Prot protein existence level 1. [RNA-directed RNA polymerase]: Replicates the viral genomic RNA on the surface of intracellular membranes. May form linear arrays of subunits that propagate along a strong head-to-tail interaction called interface-I. Covalently attaches UMP to a tyrosine of VPg, which is used to prime RNA synthesis. The positive stranded RNA genome is first replicated at virus induced membranous vesicles, creating a dsRNA genomic replication form. This dsRNA is then used as template to synthesize positive stranded RNA genomes. ss(+)R
   1972..1990    -  promoter       SP6 promoter: promoter for bacteriophage SP6 RNA polymerase
   2016..2240    +  polyA_signal   bGH poly(A) signal: bovine growth hormone polyadenylation signal
   2244..2265    +  promoter       SV40 promoter (fragment): SV40 enhancer and early promoter
   2286..2714    +  rep_origin     f1 ori (sequence partly withheld): f1 bacteriophage origin of replication; arrow indicates direction of (+) strand synthesis
   2728..3057    +  promoter       SV40 promoter: SV40 enhancer and early promoter
   3124..3915    +  CDS            neo: KKA2_KLEPN - Also known as kan, nptII. Experimental evidence at protein level: Swiss-Prot protein existence level 1. Resistance to kanamycin, neomycin, paromomycin, ribostamycin, butirosin and gentamicin B. From Klebsiella pneumoniae.
   3939..4097    +  CDS            ble (fragment): BLE_KLEPN - Experimental evidence at protein level: Swiss-Prot protein existence level 1. Binding protein with a strong affinity to the bleomycin family of antibiotics. Binds to CL990; an antimitotic-antibiotic compound. From Klebsiella pneumoniae.
   4092..4213    +  polyA_signal   SV40 poly(A) signal: SV40 polyadenylation signal
   4286..4302    -  protein_bind   lac operator: The lac repressor binds to the lac operator to inhibit transcription in E. coli. This inhibition can be relieved by adding lactose or isopropyl-β-D-thiogalactopyranoside (IPTG). lac repressor encoded by lacI
   4310..4340    -  promoter       lac promoter: promoter for the E. coli lac operon
   4355..4376    -  protein_bind   CAP binding site: CAP binding activates transcription in the presence of cAMP. E. coli catabolite activator protein
   4389..4481    -  CDS            lacI (fragment): lac repressor; lacI; The lac repressor binds to the lac operator to inhibit transcription in E. coli. This inhibition can be relieved by adding lactose or isopropyl-β-D-thiogalactopyranoside (IPTG).
   4664..5252    -  rep_origin     ori: high-copy-number ColE1/pMB1/pBR322/pUC origin of replication
   5423..6283    -  CDS            AmpR: β-lactamase; bla; confers resistance to ampicillin, carbenicillin, and related antibiotics
   6284..6388    -  promoter       AmpR promoter: bla
