[The description below was written by a language model from this plasmid's Addgene catalogue record and pLannotate feature annotations shown in this document.]
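Description:
pcDNA3 VP4-VP2 is a mammalian expression plasmid built on the pcDNA3 backbone that carries the N-terminal portion of the coxsackievirus B3 (CVB3) polyprotein. The insert, about 1 kb, was PCR-amplified from a full-length CVB3 construct in pcDNA3 and placed between the BamHI and EcoRI sites. It encodes amino acids 1–332 of the polyprotein, which correspond to the capsid proteins VP4 and VP2 joined together. In enteroviruses this fused form is the VP0 precursor, which is normally cleaved into VP4 and VP2 late in virion maturation. The annotation tool matched this region to a fragment of the CVB3 polyprotein entry. The RNA polymerase text attached to that feature comes from the whole-polyprotein database record and does not describe the part cloned here.

Expression is driven by the human cytomegalovirus immediate-early enhancer and promoter, and transcripts are terminated by the bovine growth hormone polyadenylation signal. T7 and SP6 promoters flank the cloning site, which allows in vitro transcription or sequencing from either side. No epitope tag or reporter is annotated. A separate cassette, made up of the SV40 early promoter, the neomycin phosphotransferase gene and an SV40 poly(A) signal, allows G418 selection of stably transfected mammalian cells. In E. coli the plasmid replicates at high copy from a ColE1/pUC-type origin and is selected with ampicillin through β-lactamase. An f1 origin is also present. Short hits to an HIV-1 LTR, ble, lacI and lac promoter elements appear to be backbone remnants or incidental matches rather than functional parts.

The construct allows this capsid segment to be expressed in mammalian cells apart from the rest of the viral genome. It was deposited with a study of how the heart adapts to viral infection, but the record does not state the specific experimental use.
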