Addgene plasmid #216787: pcDNA3 VP4-VP2
Depositing lab: Kevin Janes. Publication: Three modes of viral adaption by the heart. Griffiths CD, Shah M, Shao W, Borgman CA, Janes KA. Sci Adv. 2024 Nov 15;10(46):eadp6303. doi: 10.1126/sciadv.adp6303. Epub 2024 Nov 13. PubMed 39536108.
Backbone
  Vector backbone: pcDNA3
  Vector type: Mammalian Expression
  Selectable markers: Neomycin (select with G418)
Growth in bacteria
  Bacterial resistance: Ampicillin, 100 μg/mL
  Growth temperature: 37°C
  Growth strain: DH5alpha
  Copy number: High Copy
Gene/Insert
  Gene/Insert name: VP4-VP2
  Species: Coxsackievirus B3
  Insert size (bp): 999
  Promoter: CMV
  Cloning method: Restriction Enzyme; 5′ cloning site BamHI (unknown if destroyed); 3′ cloning site EcoRI (unknown if destroyed)
Terms and licenses: Academic/Nonprofit Terms; Industry Terms: Not Available to Industry
Depositor comments: This plasmid was created by PCR cloning amino acids 1-332 of pcDNA3 CVB3 (Addgene #158645) into the BamHI-EcoRI sites of pcDNA3
How to cite: pcDNA3 VP4-VP2 was a gift from Kevin Janes (Addgene plasmid # 216787 ; http://n2t.net/addgene:216787 ; RRID:Addgene_216787)
